LOCUS       Exported 5032 bp ds-DNA circular SYN 13-MAY-2021
DEFINITION  pAAV plasmid expressing an NOS-IN133.3xFLAG fusion protein under the
            hSyn promoter.
ACCESSION   .
VERSION     .
KEYWORDS    pAAV-hSyn-NOS-IN133.3xFLAG-WPRE
SOURCE      synthetic DNA construct
  ORGANISM  synthetic DNA construct
REFERENCE   1 (bases 1 to 5032)
  AUTHORS   Candemir E, Kollert L, Weissflog L, Geis M, Muller A, Post AM,
            O'Leary A, Harro J, Reif A, Freudenberg F
  TITLE     Interaction of NOS1AP with the NOS-I PDZ domain: Implications for
            schizophrenia-related alterations in dendritic morphology.
  JOURNAL   Eur Neuropsychopharmacol. 2016 Apr;26(4):741-55. doi:
            10.1016/j.euroneuro.2016.01.008. Epub 2016 Jan 28.
  PUBMED    26861996
REFERENCE   2 (bases 1 to 5032)
  AUTHORS   .
  TITLE     Direct Submission
  JOURNAL   Exported May 13, 2021 from SnapGene Server 1.1.58
            http://www.snapgene.com
FEATURES             Location/Qualifiers
     source          1..5032
                     /organism="synthetic DNA construct"
                     /mol_type="other DNA"
     repeat_region   1..130
                     /label=AAV2 ITR (alternate)
                     /note="Functional equivalent of wild-type AAV2 ITR"
     promoter        175..622
                     /label=hSyn promoter
                     /note="human synapsin I promoter; confers neuron-specific
                     expression (Kugler et al., 2003)"
     regulatory      660..669
                     /regulatory_class="other"
                     /note="vertebrate consensus sequence for strong initiation
                     of translation (Kozak, 1987)"
     CDS             1074..1139
                     /codon_start=1
                     /product="three tandem FLAG(R) epitope tags, followed by an
                     enterokinase cleavage site"
                     /label=3xFLAG
                     /translation="DYKDHDGDYKDHDIDYKDDDDK"
     misc_feature    1159..1747
                     /label=WPRE
                     /note="woodchuck hepatitis virus posttranscriptional
                     regulatory element"
     primer_bind     complement(1212..1232)
                     /label=WPRE-R
                     /note="WPRE, reverse primer"
     CDS             complement(1630..1641)
                     /codon_start=1
                     /product="Factor Xa recognition and cleavage site"
                     /label=Factor Xa site
                     /translation="IEGR"
     polyA_signal    1779..2255
                     /label=hGH poly(A) signal
                     /note="human growth hormone polyadenylation signal"
     primer_bind     complement(1978..1997)
                     /label=hGH-PA-R
                     /note="Human growth hormone terminator, reverse primer"
     repeat_region   2295..2435
                     /label=AAV2 ITR
                     /note="inverted terminal repeat of adeno-associated virus
                     serotype 2"
     repeat_region   2295..2424
                     /label=AAV2 ITR
     rep_origin      2510..2965
                     /direction=RIGHT
                     /label=f1 ori
                     /note="f1 bacteriophage origin of replication; arrow
                     indicates direction of (+) strand synthesis"
     primer_bind     complement(2597..2616)
                     /label=F1ori-R
                     /note="F1 origin, reverse primer"
     primer_bind     2807..2828
                     /label=F1ori-F
                     /note="F1 origin, forward primer"
     primer_bind     complement(2982..3001)
                     /label=pRS-marker
                     /note="pRS vectors, use to sequence yeast selectable
                     marker"
     primer_bind     3101..3123
                     /label=pGEX 3'
                     /note="pGEX vectors, reverse primer"
     primer_bind     complement(3161..3179)
                     /label=pBRforEco
                     /note="pBR322 vectors, upsteam of EcoRI site, forward
                     primer"
     promoter        3247..3351
                     /gene="bla"
                     /label=AmpR promoter
     CDS             3352..4212
                     /codon_start=1
                     /gene="bla"
                     /product="beta-lactamase"
                     /label=AmpR
                     /note="confers resistance to ampicillin, carbenicillin, and
                     related antibiotics"
                     /translation="MSIQHFRVALIPFFAAFCLPVFAHPETLVKVKDAEDQLGARVGYI
                     ELDLNSGKILESFRPEERFPMMSTFKVLLCGAVLSRIDAGQEQLGRRIHYSQNDLVEYS
                     PVTEKHLTDGMTVRELCSAAITMSDNTAANLLLTTIGGPKELTAFLHNMGDHVTRLDRW
                     EPELNEAIPNDERDTTMPVAMATTLRKLLTGELLTLASRQQLIDWMEADKVAGPLLRSA
                     LPAGWFIADKSGAGERGSRGIIAALGPDGKPSRIVVIYTTGSQATMDERNRQIAEIGAS
                     LIKHW"
     primer_bind     complement(3570..3589)
                     /label=Amp-R
                     /note="Ampicillin resistance gene, reverse primer"
     rep_origin      4383..4971
                     /direction=RIGHT
                     /label=ori
                     /note="high-copy-number ColE1/pMB1/pBR322/pUC origin of
                     replication"
     primer_bind     4872..4891
                     /label=pBR322ori-F
                     /note="pBR322 origin, forward primer"
ORIGIN
        1 cctgcaggca gctgcgcgct cgctcgctca ctgaggccgc ccgggcgtcg ggcgaccttt
       61 ggtcgcccgg cctcagtgag cgagcgagcg cgcagagagg gagtggccaa ctccatcact
      121 aggggttcct gcggccgcac gcgtgtgtct agactgcaga gggccctgcg tatgagtgca
      181 agtgggtttt aggaccagga tgaggcgggg tgggggtgcc tacctgacga ccgaccccga
      241 cccactggac aagcacccaa cccccattcc ccaaattgcg catcccctat cagagagggg
      301 gaggggaaac aggatgcggc gaggcgcgtg cgcactgcca gcttcagcac cgcggacagt
      361 gccttcgccc ccgcctggcg gcgcgcgcca ccgccgcctc agcactgaag gcgcgctgac
      421 gtcactcgcc ggtcccccgc aaactcccct tcccggccac cttggtcgcg tccgcgccgc
      481 cgccggccca gccggaccgc accacgcgag gcgcgagata ggggggcacg ggcgcgacca
      541 tctgcgctgc ggcgccggcg actcagcgct gcctcagtct gcggtgggca gcggaggagt
      601 cgtgtcgtgc ctgagagcgc agtcgagaag gtaccggatc ctctagagtc gacactagtg
      661 ccaccatgga agagcacacg tttggggtcc agcagatcca acccaacgtc atttctgtcc
      721 gtctcttcaa acgcaaagtg ggaggtctgg gcttcctggt gaaggaacgg gtcagcaagc
      781 ccccggtgat catctcagat ctgatccgag gaggtgccgc ggagcagagc ggccttatcc
      841 aagccggcga catcattctc gccgtcaatg atcggcccct ggtagacctc agctatgaca
      901 gcgctctgga agttctcagg ggcattgcct ctgagaccca tgtggtcctc attctgagag
      961 gccctgaggg ctttactaca cacctggaga ccaccttcac aggggatgga acccccaaga
     1021 ccatccgtgt gacccagccc ctggggacac ccaccaaagc tgtcgatgaa ttcgactaca
     1081 aagaccatga cggtgattat aaagatcatg atattgatta caaggatgac gatgacaagc
     1141 tagcataagc ttatcgataa tcaacctctg gattacaaaa tttgtgaaag attgactggt
     1201 attcttaact atgttgctcc ttttacgcta tgtggatacg ctgctttaat gcctttgtat
     1261 catgctattg cttcccgtat ggctttcatt ttctcctcct tgtataaatc ctggttgctg
     1321 tctctttatg aggagttgtg gcccgttgtc aggcaacgtg gcgtggtgtg cactgtgttt
     1381 gctgacgcaa cccccactgg ttggggcatt gccaccacct gtcagctcct ttccgggact
     1441 ttcgctttcc ccctccctat tgccacggcg gaactcatcg ccgcctgcct tgcccgctgc
     1501 tggacagggg ctcggctgtt gggcactgac aattccgtgg tgttgtcggg gaaatcatcg
     1561 tcctttcctt ggctgctcgc ctatgttgcc acctggattc tgcgcgggac gtccttctgc
     1621 tacgtccctt cggccctcaa tccagcggac cttccttccc gcggcctgct gccggctctg
     1681 cggcctcttc cgcgtcttcg ccttcgccct cagacgagtc ggatctccct ttgggccgcc
     1741 tccccgcatc gataccgagc gctgctcgag agatctacgg gtggcatccc tgtgacccct
     1801 ccccagtgcc tctcctggcc ctggaagttg ccactccagt gcccaccagc cttgtcctaa
     1861 taaaattaag ttgcatcatt ttgtctgact aggtgtcctt ctataatatt atggggtgga
     1921 ggggggtggt atggagcaag gggcaagttg ggaagacaac ctgtagggcc tgcggggtct
     1981 attgggaacc aagctggagt gcagtggcac aatcttggct cactgcaatc tccgcctcct
     2041 gggttcaagc gattctcctg cctcagcctc ccgagttgtt gggattccag gcatgcatga
     2101 ccaggctcag ctaatttttg tttttttggt agagacgggg tttcaccata ttggccaggc
     2161 tggtctccaa ctcctaatct caggtgatct acccaccttg gcctcccaaa ttgctgggat
     2221 tacaggcgtg aaccactgct cccttccctg tccttctgat tttgtaggta accacgtgcg
     2281 gaccgagcgg ccgcaggaac ccctagtgat ggagttggcc actccctctc tgcgcgctcg
     2341 ctcgctcact gaggccgggc gaccaaaggt cgcccgacgc ccgggctttg cccgggcggc
     2401 ctcagtgagc gagcgagcgc gcagctgcct gcaggggcgc ctgatgcggt attttctcct
     2461 tacgcatctg tgcggtattt cacaccgcat annnnnnnnn nnnnnnnnnn nnnnnnnnnn
     2521 nnnnnnnnnn nnnnnnnnnn nnnnnnnnnn nnnnnnnnnn nnnnnnnnnn nnnnnnnnnn
     2581 nnnnnntnnn nnnnnnnnnn nnnnnnnnnn nnnnnnnnnn nnnnnnnnnn nnncnnnnnn
     2641 nnnnnnnnnn nnnnnnnnnn nnnnnnnnnn nnnnnnnnnn nnnnnnnnnn nnnnnnnnnn
     2701 nnnnnnnnnn nnnnnnnnnn nnnnnnnnnn nnnnnnnnnn nnnnnnnnnn nnnnnnnnnn
     2761 nnnnnnnnnn nnnnnccttt gacgttggag tccacgttct ttaatagtgg actcttgttc
     2821 caaactggaa caacactcaa ctctatctcg ggctattctt ttgatttata agggattttg
     2881 ccgatttcgg tctattggtt aaaaaatgag ctgatttaac aaaaatttaa cgcgaatttt
     2941 aacaaaatat taacgtttac aattttatgg tgcactctca gtacaatctg ctctgatgcc
     3001 gcatagttaa gccagccccg acacccgcca acacccgctg acgcgccctg acgggcttgt
     3061 ctgctcccgg catccgctta cagacaagct gtgaccgtct ccgggagctg catgtgtcag
     3121 aggttttcac cgtcatcacc gaaacgcgcg agacgaaagg gcctcgtgat acgcctattt
     3181 ttataggtta atgtcatgat aataatggtt tcttagacgt caggtggcac ttttcgggga
     3241 aatgtgcgcg gaacccctat ttgtttattt ttctaaatac attcaaatat gtatccgctc
     3301 atgagacaat aaccctgata aatgcttcaa taatattgaa aaaggaagag tatgagtatt
     3361 caacatttcc gtgtcgccct tattcccttt tttgcggcat tttgccttcc tgtttttgct
     3421 cacccagaaa cgctggtgaa agtaaaagat gctgaagatc agttgggtgc acgagtgggt
     3481 tacatcgaac tggatctcaa cagcggtaag atccttgaga gttttcgccc cgaagaacgt
     3541 tttccaatga tgagcacttt taaagttctg ctatgtggcg cggtattatc ccgtattgac
     3601 gccgggcaag agcaactcgg tcgccgcata cactattctc agaatgactt ggttgagtac
     3661 tcaccagtca cagaaaagca tcttacggat ggcatgacag taagagaatt atgcagtgct
     3721 gccataacca tgagtgataa cactgcggcc aacttacttc tgacaacgat cggaggaccg
     3781 aaggagctaa ccgctttttt gcacaacatg ggggatcatg taactcgcct tgatcgttgg
     3841 gaaccggagc tgaatgaagc cataccaaac gacgagcgtg acaccacgat gcctgtagca
     3901 atggcaacaa cgttgcgcaa actattaact ggcgaactac ttactctagc ttcccggcaa
     3961 caattaatag actggatgga ggcggataaa gttgcaggac cacttctgcg ctcggccctt
     4021 ccggctggct ggtttattgc tgataaatct ggagccggtg agcgtgggtc tcgcggtatc
     4081 attgcagcac tggggccaga tggtaagccc tcccgtatcg tagttatcta cacgacgggg
     4141 agtcaggcaa ctatggatga acgaaataga cagatcgctg agataggtgc ctcactgatt
     4201 aagcattggt aactgtcaga ccaagtttac tcatatatac tttagattga tttaaaactt
     4261 catttttaat ttaaaaggat ctaggtgaag atcctttttg ataatctcat gaccaaaatc
     4321 ccttaacgtg agttttcgtt ccactgagcg tcagaccccg tagaaaagat caaaggatct
     4381 tcttgagatc ctttttttct gcgcgtaatc tgctgcttgc aaacaaaaaa accaccgcta
     4441 ccagcggtgg tttgtttgcc ggatcaagag ctaccaactc tttttccgaa ggtaactggc
     4501 ttcagcagag cgcagatacc aaatactgtt cttctagtgt agccgtagtt aggccaccac
     4561 ttcaagaact ctgtagcacc gcctacatac ctcgctctgc taatcctgtt accagtggct
     4621 gctgccagtg gcgataagtc gtgtcttacc gggttggact caagacgata gttaccggat
     4681 aaggcgcagc ggtcgggctg aacggggggt tcgtgcacac agcccagctt ggagcgaacg
     4741 acctacaccg aactgagata cctacagcgt gagctatgag aaagcgccac gcttcccgaa
     4801 gggagaaagg cggacaggta tccggtaagc ggcagggtcg gaacaggaga gcgcacgagg
     4861 gagcttccag ggggaaacgc ctggtatctt tatagtcctg tcgggtttcg ccacctctga
     4921 cttgagcgtc gatttttgtg atgctcgtca ggggggcgga gcctatggaa aaacgccagc
     4981 aacgcggcct ttttacggtt cctggccttt tgctggcctt ttgctcacat gt
//
